>Addgene plasmid #98186 | UKNP1.16.1 | depositor full sequence | sequence record 179997 | UKNP1.16.1 sequence 7260 bps
GACGGATCGGGAGATCTCCCGATCCCCTATGGTCGACTCTCAGTACAATCTGCTCTGATGCCGCATAGTT
AAGCCAGTATCTGCTCCCTGCTTGTGTGTTGGAGGTCGCTGAGTAGTGCGCGAGCAAAATTTAAGCTACA
ACAAGGCAAGGCTTGACCGACAATTGCATGAAGAATCTGCTTAGGGTTAGGCGTTTTGCGCTGCTTCGCG
ATGTACGGGCCAGATATACGCGTTGACATTGATTATTGACTAGTTATTAATAGTAATCAATTACGGGGTC
ATTAGTTCATAGCCCATATATGGAGTTCCGCGTTACATAACTTACGGTAAATGGCCCGCCTGGCTGACCG
CCCAACGACCCCCGCCCATTGACGTCAATAATGACGTATGTTCCCATAGTAACGCCAATAGGGACTTTCC
ATTGACGTCAATGGGTGGACTATTTACGGTAAACTGCCCACTTGGCAGTACATCAAGTGTATCATATGCC
AAGTACGCCCCCTATTGACGTCAATGACGGTAAATGGCCCGCCTGGCATTATGCCCAGTACATGACCTTA
TGGGACTTTCCTACTTGGCAGTACATCTACGTATTAGTCATCGCTATTACCATGGTGATGCGGTTTTGGC
AGTACATCAATGGGCGTGGATAGCGGTTTGACTCACGGGGATTTCCAAGTCTCCACCCCATTGACGTCAA
TGGGAGTTTGTTTTGGCACCAAAATCAACGGGACTTTCCAAAATGTCGTAACAACTCCGCCCCATTGACG
CAAATGGGCGGTAGGCGTGTACGGTGGGAGGTCTATATAAGCAGAGCTCTCTGGCTAACTAGAGAACCCA
CTGCTTACTGGCTTATCGAAATTAATACGACTCACTATAGGGAGACCCAAGCTGGCTAGTTAAGCTTGGT
ACCGAGCTCGGATCCAGTACCCTTCACCATGGGTTGCTCTTTCTCTATCTTCCTTCTGGCCCTGCTCTCT
TGCCTGACCGTACCTGCTTCAGCCTATCAAGTGCGCAACTCCAAGGGGCTCTACCACGTCACCAATGATT
GCCCCAACTCGAGTATTGTGTACGAGGCGGCCGATACCATCCTGCACACTCCGGGGTGTGTCCCTTGCGT
TCGCGAGGGTAACTTCTCGAGGTGTTGGGTGGCGTTGACCCCCACGGTGGCCACCAGGGACGGCAAGCTC
CCCGCAGCGCAGCTGCGACGTCACATCGACCTGCTCGTCGGGAGCGCCACCCTCTGTTCGGCCCTCTACG
TGGGGGACCTGTGCGGGTCTGTCTTTCTTGTCGGGCAACTGTTTACCTTTTCTCCCAGACGCTACTGGAC
GACGCAAGAATGCAATTGTTCCATATATCCCGGCCATATAACAGGTCACCGCATGGCATGGGATATGATG
ATGAACTGGTCCCCTACGACGGCGTTGGTAGTAGCTCAGCTGCTCCGGATCCCACAAGCCATCTTGGATA
TGATCGCCGGTGCCCACTGGGGAGTCCTGGCGGGCATAGCGTATTTCTCCATGGTGGGGAACTGGGCGAA
GGTCCTGGTAGTGCTGTTGCTATTCGCCGGCGTCGACGCAACCACTGTCACCTCCGGGGGAAGTGCCGCC
TTCACTACGTCTAAAGTTGCTAGTTTCTTTACTGTAGGCCCCAAGCAGAACATCCAGCTGATCAACACCA
ATGGCAGTTGGCACATCAATAGAACGGCCTTGAACTGCAATGACAGCCTTAACACCGGCTGGCTAGCAGG
GCTTCTTTATCACCACAGATTCAACTCTTCAGGCTGTACTGAGAGGTTGGCCAGCTGCCGACTCCTTACA
GATTTTGACCAAGGCTGGGGCCCTATCAGTCATGCCAACGGAAGCGGCCCCGACCATCGCCCTTACTGCT
GGCACTACCCCCCAAGACCATGCGGTATAGTGCCCGCAAAGAGCGTGTGTGGCCCGGTATATTGCTTCAC
TCCCAGCCCTGTGGTGGTGGGAACGACCGACAGGTTGGGTGCACCTACCTACAGATGGGGTGAAAATGAA
AAGGACGTCTTCGTCCTTAACAACACCAGGCCACCGCTGGGCAATTGGTTCGGTTGTACCTGGATGAACT
CAACTGGATTCACCAAAGTGTGCGGAGCGCCCCCTTGCGTCCTCAGGGGGGAGGGCAACAACACCTTGCA
CTGCCCCACTGATTGTTTCCGCAAACATCCAGAAGCCACATACTCTCGGTGCGGCTCTGGCCCCTGGCTT
ACACCCAGGTGCCTGGTCGACTACCCTTACAGGCTTTGGCATTATCCTTGCACCATCAACTACACCATAT
TCAAAGTCAGGATGTACGTGGGAGGGGTCGAGCACAGGCTGCAAGCTGCCTGCAACTGGACGCGGGGCGA
ACGTTGCGATCTGGACGACAGGGACAGGTCCGAGCTCAGCCCGCTGCTGCTGTCCACCACACAGTGGCAG
GTCCTTCCGTGTTCCTTCACGACCCTGCCAGCCTTGTCCACCGGCCTCATCCACCTTCACCAGAACATTG
TGGACGTGCAGTACTTGTACGGGGTGGGGTCAAGCATCGCGTCCTGGGCCATTAAGTGGGAGTACGTCGT
TCTCCTGTTCCTTCTGCTCGCAGACGCGCGCGTCTGCTCCTGCTTGTGGATGATGTTACTCATATCCCAG
GCTGAGGCCTAATCTAGAAACTTTAAGGGTCAAGACAATTCTGCAGATATCCAGCACAGTGGCGGCCGCT
CGAGTCTAGAGGGCCCGCGGTTCGAAGGTAAGCCTATCCCTAACCCTCTCCTCGGTCTCGATTCTACGCG
TACCGGTCATCATCACCATCACCATTGAGTTTAAACCCGCTGATCAGCCTCGACTGTGCCTTCTAGTTGC
CAGCCATCTGTTGTTTGCCCCTCCCCCGTGCCTTCCTTGACCCTGGAAGGTGCCACTCCCACTGTCCTTT
CCTAATAAAATGAGGAAATTGCATCGCATTGTCTGAGTAGGTGTCATTCTATTCTGGGGGGTGGGGTGGG
GCAGGACAGCAAGGGGGAGGATTGGGAAGACAATAGCAGGCATGCTGGGGATGCGGTGGGCTCTATGGCT
TCTGAGGCGGAAAGAACCAGCTGGGGCTCTAGGGGGTATCCCC
[124 nt withheld, positions 3124-3247]
C
[32 nt withheld, positions 3249-3280]
CA
[57 nt withheld, positions 3283-3339]
A
[49 nt withheld, positions 3341-3389]
CCTTTGACGTTGGAGTCCACGTTCTTT
[37 nt withheld, positions 3417-3453]
ACCCTATCTCGGTCTATTCTTTTGATTTATAAGGGATTTTGGGGATTTCGGCCTATTGGTTAAAAAATGA
GCTGATTTAACAAAAATTTAACGCGAATTAATTCTGTGGAATGTGTGTCAGTTAGGGTGTGGAAAGTCCC
CAGGCTCCCCAGGCAGGCAGAAGTATGCAAAGCATGCATCTCAATTAGTCAGCAACCAGGTGTGGAAAGT
CCCCAGGCTCCCCAGCAGGCAGAAGTATGCAAAGCATGCATCTCAATTAGTCAGCAACCATAGTCCCGCC
CCTAACTCCGCCCATCCCGCCCCTAACTCCGCCCAGTTCCGCCCATTCTCCGCCCCATGGCTGACTAATT
TTTTTTATTTATGCAGAGGCCGAGGCCGCCTCTGCCTCTGAGCTATTCCAGAAGTAGTGAGGAGGCTTTT
TTGGAGGCCTAGGCTTTTGCAAAAAGCTCCCGGGAGCTTGTATATCCATTTTCGGATCTGATCAAGAGAC
AGGATGAGGATCGTTTCGCATGATTGAACAAGATGGATTGCACGCAGGTTCTCCGGCCGCTTGGGTGGAG
AGGCTATTCGGCTATGACTGGGCACAACAGACAATCGGCTGCTCTGATGCCGCCGTGTTCCGGCTGTCAG
CGCAGGGGCGCCCGGTTCTTTTTGTCAAGACCGACCTGTCCGGTGCCCTGAATGAACTGCAGGACGAGGC
AGCGCGGCTATCGTGGCTGGCCACGACGGGCGTTCCTTGCGCAGCTGTGCTCGACGTTGTCACTGAAGCG
GGAAGGGACTGGCTGCTATTGGGCGAAGTGCCGGGGCAGGATCTCCTGTCATCTCACCTTGCTCCTGCCG
AGAAAGTATCCATCATGGCTGATGCAATGCGGCGGCTGCATACGCTTGATCCGGCTACCTGCCCATTCGA
CCACCAAGCGAAACATCGCATCGAGCGAGCACGTACTCGGATGGAAGCCGGTCTTGTCGATCAGGATGAT
CTGGACGAAGAGCATCAGGGGCTCGCGCCAGCCGAACTGTTCGCCAGGCTCAAGGCGCGCATGCCCGACG
GCGAGGATCTCGTCGTGACCCATGGCGATGCCTGCTTGCCGAATATCATGGTGGAAAATGGCCGCTTTTC
TGGATTCATCGACTGTGGCCGGCTGGGTGTGGCGGACCGCTATCAGGACATAGCGTTGGCTACCCGTGAT
ATTGCTGAAGAGCTTGGCGGCGAATGGGCTGACCGCTTCCTCGTGCTTTACGGTATCGCCGCTCCCGATT
CGCAGCGCATCGCCTTCTATCGCCTTCTTGACGAGTTCTTCTGAGCGGGACTCTGGGGTTCGCGAAATGA
CCGACCAAGCGACGCCCAACCTGCCATCACGAGATTTCGATTCCACCGCCGCCTTCTATGAAAGGTTGGG
CTTCGGAATCGTTTTCCGGGACGCCGGCTGGATGATCCTCCAGCGCGGGGATCTCATGCTGGAGTTCTTC
GCCCACCCCAACTTGTTTATTGCAGCTTATAATGGTTACAAATAAAGCAATAGCATCACAAATTTCACAA
ATAAAGCATTTTTTTCACTGCATTCTAGTTGTGGTTTGTCCAAACTCATCAATGTATCTTATCATGTCTG
TATACCGTCGACCTCTAGCTAGAGCTTGGCGTAATCATGGTCATAGCTGTTTCCTGTGTGAAATTGTTAT
CCGCTCACAATTCCACACAACATACGAGCCGGAAGCATAAAGTGTAAAGCCTGGGGTGCCTAATGAGTGA
GCTAACTCACATTAATTGCGTTGCGCTCACTGCCCGCTTTCCAGTCGGGAAACCTGTCGTGCCAGCTGCA
TTAATGAATCGGCCAACGCGCGGGGAGAGGCGGTTTGCGTATTGGGCGCTCTTCCGCTTCCTCGCTCACT
GACTCGCTGCGCTCGGTCGTTCGGCTGCGGCGAGCGGTATCAGCTCACTCAAAGGCGGTAATACGGTTAT
CCACAGAATCAGGGGATAACGCAGGAAAGAACATGTGAGCAAAAGGCCAGCAAAAGGCCAGGAACCGTAA
AAAGGCCGCGTTGCTGGCGTTTTTCCATAGGCTCCGCCCCCCTGACGAGCATCACAAAAATCGACGCTCA
AGTCAGAGGTGGCGAAACCCGACAGGACTATAAAGATACCAGGCGTTTCCCCCTGGAAGCTCCCTCGTGC
GCTCTCCTGTTCCGACCCTGCCGCTTACCGGATACCTGTCCGCCTTTCTCCCTTCGGGAAGCGTGGCGCT
TTCTCAATGCTCACGCTGTAGGTATCTCAGTTCGGTGTAGGTCGTTCGCTCCAAGCTGGGCTGTGTGCAC
GAACCCCCCGTTCAGCCCGACCGCTGCGCCTTATCCGGTAACTATCGTCTTGAGTCCAACCCGGTAAGAC
ACGACTTATCGCCACTGGCAGCAGCCACTGGTAACAGGATTAGCAGAGCGAGGTATGTAGGCGGTGCTAC
AGAGTTCTTGAAGTGGTGGCCTAACTACGGCTACACTAGAAGGACAGTATTTGGTATCTGCGCTCTGCTG
AAGCCAGTTACCTTCGGAAAAAGAGTTGGTAGCTCTTGATCCGGCAAACAAACCACCGCTGGTAGCGGTG
GTTTTTTTGTTTGCAAGCAGCAGATTACGCGCAGAAAAAAAGGATCTCAAGAAGATCCTTTGATCTTTTC
TACGGGGTCTGACGCTCAGTGGAACGAAAACTCACGTTAAGGGATTTTGGTCATGAGATTATCAAAAAGG
ATCTTCACCTAGATCCTTTTAAATTAAAAATGAAGTTTTAAATCAATCTAAAGTATATATGAGTAAACTT
GGTCTGACAGTTACCAATGCTTAATCAGTGAGGCACCTATCTCAGCGATCTGTCTATTTCGTTCATCCAT
AGTTGCCTGACTCCCCGTCGTGTAGATAACTACGATACGGGAGGGCTTACCATCTGGCCCCAGTGCTGCA
ATGATACCGCGAGACCCACGCTCACCGGCTCCAGATTTATCAGCAATAAACCAGCCAGCCGGAAGGGCCG
AGCGCAGAAGTGGTCCTGCAACTTTATCCGCCTCCATCCAGTCTATTAATTGTTGCCGGGAAGCTAGAGT
AAGTAGTTCGCCAGTTAATAGTTTGCGCAACGTTGTTGCCATTGCTACAGGCATCGTGGTGTCACGCTCG
TCGTTTGGTATGGCTTCATTCAGCTCCGGTTCCCAACGATCAAGGCGAGTTACATGATCCCCCATGTTGT
GCAAAAAAGCGGTTAGCTCCTTCGGTCCTCCGATCGTTGTCAGAAGTAAGTTGGCCGCAGTGTTATCACT
CATGGTTATGGCAGCACTGCATAATTCTCTTACTGTCATGCCATCCGTAAGATGCTTTTCTGTGACTGGT
GAGTACTCAACCAAGTCATTCTGAGAATAGTGTATGCGGCGACCGAGTTGCTCTTGCCCGGCGTCAATAC
GGGATAATACCGCGCCACATAGCAGAACTTTAAAAGTGCTCATCATTGGAAAACGTTCTTCGGGGCGAAA
ACTCTCAAGGATCTTACCGCTGTTGAGATCCAGTTCGATGTAACCCACTCGTGCACCCAACTGATCTTCA
GCATCTTTTACTTTCACCAGCGTTTCTGGGTGAGCAAAAACAGGAAGGCAAAATGCCGCAAAAAAGGGAA
TAAGGGCGACACGGAAATGTTGAATACTCATACTCTTCCTTTTTCAATATTATTGAAGCATTTATCAGGG
TTATTGTCTCATGAGCGGATACATATTTGAATGTATTTAGAAAAATAAACAAATAGGGGTTCCGCGCACA
TTTCCCCGAAAAGTGCCACCTGACGTC
Features (pLannotate 1.2.2; 21 found; start..end, strand, type, name):
     36..80      -  misc_feature   bom (fragment): basis of mobility region from pBR322
    235..614     +  enhancer       CMV enhancer: human cytomegalovirus immediate early enhancer
    615..818     +  promoter       CMV promoter: human cytomegalovirus (CMV) immediate early promoter
    814..847     +  LTR            5' LTR (truncated) (fragment): truncated 5' long terminal repeat (LTR) from HIV-1
    863..881     +  promoter       T7 promoter: promoter for bacteriophage T7 RNA polymerase
    942..2669    +  CDS            POLG_HCVGL (fragment): Experimental evidence at protein level: Swiss-Prot protein existence level 1. [Protease NS2]: Cysteine protease required for the proteolytic auto-cleavage between the non-structural proteins NS2 and NS3 (By similarity). The N-terminus of NS3 is required for the function of NS2 protease (active region NS2-3) (By similarity). Promotes the initiation of viral particle assembly by mediating the interaction between structural and non-structural proteins (By similarity). From Hepatitis C virus (isolate Glasgow) (HCV).
   2757..2798    +  CDS            V5 tag: epitope tag from simian virus 5
   2854..3078    +  polyA_signal   bGH poly(A) signal: bovine growth hormone polyadenylation signal
   3082..3103    +  promoter       SV40 promoter (fragment): SV40 enhancer and early promoter
   3124..3552    +  rep_origin     f1 ori (sequence partly withheld): f1 bacteriophage origin of replication; arrow indicates direction of (+) strand synthesis
   3566..3896    +  promoter       SV40 promoter: SV40 enhancer and early promoter
   3963..4754    +  CDS            neo: KKA2_KLEPN - Also known as kan, nptII. Experimental evidence at protein level: Swiss-Prot protein existence level 1. Resistance to kanamycin, neomycin, paromomycin, ribostamycin, butirosin and gentamicin B. From Klebsiella pneumoniae.
   4780..4938    +  CDS            ble (fragment): BLE_KLEPN - Experimental evidence at protein level: Swiss-Prot protein existence level 1. Binding protein with a strong affinity to the bleomycin family of antibiotics. Binds to CL990; an antimitotic-antibiotic compound. From Klebsiella pneumoniae.
   4933..5054    +  polyA_signal   SV40 poly(A) signal: SV40 polyadenylation signal
   5127..5143    -  protein_bind   lac operator: The lac repressor binds to the lac operator to inhibit transcription in E. coli. This inhibition can be relieved by adding lactose or isopropyl-β-D-thiogalactopyranoside (IPTG). lac repressor encoded by lacI
   5151..5181    -  promoter       lac promoter: promoter for the E. coli lac operon
   5196..5217    -  protein_bind   CAP binding site: CAP binding activates transcription in the presence of cAMP. E. coli catabolite activator protein
   5230..5322    -  CDS            lacI (fragment): lac repressor; lacI; The lac repressor binds to the lac operator to inhibit transcription in E. coli. This inhibition can be relieved by adding lactose or isopropyl-β-D-thiogalactopyranoside (IPTG).
   5505..6093    -  rep_origin     ori: high-copy-number ColE1/pMB1/pBR322/pUC origin of replication
   6264..7124    -  CDS            AmpR: β-lactamase; bla; confers resistance to ampicillin, carbenicillin, and related antibiotics
   7125..7229    -  promoter       AmpR promoter: bla
