>Addgene plasmid #98186 | UKNP1.16.1 | addgene full sequence | sequence record 189839 | Addgene NGS Result
CGGATCGGGAGATCTCCCGATCCCCTATGGTGCACTCTCAGTACAATCTGCTCTGATGCCGCATAGTTAA
GCCAGTATCTGCTCCCTGCTTGTGTGTTGGAGGTCGCTGAGTAGTGCGCGAGCAAAATTTAAGCTACAAC
AAGGCAAGGCTTGACCGACAATTGCATGAAGAATCTGCTTAGGGTTAGGCGTTTTGCGCTGCTTCGCGAT
GTACGGGCCAGATATACGCGTTGACATTGATTATTGACTAGTTATTAATAGTAATCAATTACGGGGTCAT
TAGTTCATAGCCCATATATGGAGTTCCGCGTTACATAACTTACGGTAAATGGCCCGCCTGGCTGACCGCC
CAACGACCCCCGCCCATTGACGTCAATAATGACGTATGTTCCCATAGTAACGCCAATAGGGACTTTCCAT
TGACGTCAATGGGTGGAGTATTTACGGTAAACTGCCCACTTGGCAGTACATCAAGTGTATCATATGCCAA
GTACGCCCCCTATTGACGTCAATGACGGTAAATGGCCCGCCTGGCATTATGCCCAGTACATGACCTTATG
GGACTTTCCTACTTGGCAGTACATCTACGTATTAGTCATCGCTATTACCATGGTGATGCGGTTTTGGCAG
TACATCAATGGGCGTGGATAGCGGTTTGACTCACGGGGATTTCCAAGTCTCCACCCCATTGACGTCAATG
GGAGTTTGTTTTGGCACCAAAATCAACGGGACTTTCCAAAATGTCGTAACAACTCCGCCCCATTGACGCA
AATGGGCGGTAGGCGTGTACGGTGGGAGGTCTATATAAGCAGAGCTCTCTGGCTAACTAGAGAACCCACT
GCTTACTGGCTTATCGAAATTAATACGACTCACTATAGGGAGACCCAAGCTGGCTAGTTAAGCTTGGTAC
CGAGCTCGGATCCAGTACCCTTCACCATGGGTTGCTCTTTCTCTATCTTCCTTCTGGCCCTGCTCTCTTG
CCTGACCGTACCTGCTTCAGCCTATCAAGTGCGCAACTCCAAGGGGCTCTACCACGTCACCAATGATTGC
CCCAACTCGAGTATTGTGTACGAGGCGGCCGATACCATCCTGCACACTCCGGGGTGTGTCCCTTGCGTTC
GCGAGGGTAACTTCTCGAGGTGTTGGGTGGCGTTGACCCCCACGGTGGCCACCAGGGACGGCAAGCTCCC
CGCAGCGCAGCTGCGACGTCACATCGACCTGCTCGTCGGGAGCGCCACCCTCTGTTCGGCCCTCTACGTG
GGGGACCTGTGCGGGTCTGTCTTTCTTGTCGGGCAACTGTTTACCTTTTCTCCCAGACGCTACTGGACGA
CGCAAGAATGCAATTGTTCCATATATCCCGGCCATATAACAGGTCACCGCATGGCATGGGATATGATGAT
GAACTGGTCCCCTACGACGGCGTTGGTAGTAGCTCAGCTGCTCCGGATCCCACAAGCCATCTTGGATATG
ATCGCCGGTGCCCACTGGGGAGTCCTGGCGGGCATAGCGTATTTCTCCATGGTGGGGAACTGGGCGAAGG
TCCTGGTAGTGCTGTTGCTATTCGCCGGCGTCGACGCAACCACTGTCACCTCCGGGGGAAGTGCCGCCTT
CACTACGTCTAAAGTTGCTAGTTTCTTTACTGTAGGCCCCAAGCAGAACATCCAGCTGATCAACACCAAT
GGCAGTTGGCACATCAATAGAACGGCCTTGAACTGCAATGACAGCCTTAACACCGGCTGGCTAGCAGGGC
TTCTTTATCACCACAGATTCAACTCTTCAGGCTGTACTGAGAGGTTGGCCAGCTGCCGACTCCTTACAGA
TTTTGACCAAGGCTGGGGCCCTATCAGTCATGCCAACGGAAGCGGCCCCGACCATCGCCCTTACTGCTGG
CACTACCCCCCAAGACCATGCGGTATAGTGCCCGCAAAGAGCGTGTGTGGCCCGGTATATTGCTTCACTC
CCAGCCCTGTGGTGGTGGGAACGACCGACAGGTTGGGTGCACCTACCTACAGATGGGGTGAAAATGAAAA
GGACGTCTTCGTCCTTAACAACACCAGGCCACCGCTGGGCAATTGGTTCGGTTGTACCTGGATGAACTCA
ACTGGATTCACCAAAGTGTGCGGAGCGCCCCCTTGCGTCCTCAGGGGGGAGGGCAACAACACCTTGCACT
GCCCCACTGATTGTTTCCGCAAACATCCAGAAGCCACATACTCTCGGTGCGGCTCTGGCCCCTGGCTTAC
ACCCAGGTGCCTGGTCGACTACCCTTACAGGCTTTGGCATTATCCTTGCACCATCAACTACACCATATTC
AAAGTCAGGATGTACGTGGGAGGGGTCGAGCACAGGCTGCAAGCTGCCTGCAACTGGACGCGGGGCGAAC
GTTGCGATCTGGACGACAGGGACAGGTCCGAGCTCAGCCCGCTGCTGCTGTCCACCACACAGTGGCAGGT
CCTTCCGTGTTCCTTCACGACCCTGCCAGCCTTGTCCACCGGCCTCATCCACCTTCACCAGAACATTGTG
GACGTGCAGTACTTGTACGGGGTGGGGTCAAGCATCGCGTCCTGGGCCATTAAGTGGGAGTACGTCGTTC
TCCTGTTCCTTCTGCTCGCAGACGCGCGCGTCTGCTCCTGCTTGTGGATGATGTTACTCATATCCCAGGC
TGAGGCCTAATCTAGAAACTTTAAGGGTCAAGACAATTCTGCAGATATCCAGCACAGTGGCGGCCGCTCG
AGTCTAGAGGGCCCGCGGTTCGAAGGTAAGCCTATCCCTAACCCTCTCCTCGGTCTCGATTCTACGCGTA
CCGGTCATCATCACCATCACCATTGAGTTTAAACCCGCTGATCAGCCTCGACTGTGCCTTCTAGTTGCCA
GCCATCTGTTGTTTGCCCCTCCCCCGTGCCTTCCTTGACCCTGGAAGGTGCCACTCCCACTGTCCTTTCC
TAATAAAATGAGGAAATTGCATCGCATTGTCTGAGTAGGTGTCATTCTATTCTGGGGGGTGGGGTGGGGC
AGGACAGCAAGGGGGAGGATTGGGAAGACAATAGCAGGCATGCTGGGGATGCGGTGGGCTCTATGGCTTC
TGAGGCGGAAAGAACCAGCTGGGGCTCTAGGGGGTATCCCC
[124 nt withheld, positions 3122-3245]
C
[91 nt withheld, positions 3247-3337]
A
[49 nt withheld, positions 3339-3387]
CCTTTGACGTTGGAGTCCACGTTCTTT
[37 nt withheld, positions 3415-3451]
ACCCTATCTCGGTCTATTCTTTTGATTTATAAGGGATTTTGCCGATTTCGGCCTATTGGTTAAAAAATGA
GCTGATTTAACAAAAATTTAACGCGAATTAATTCTGTGGAATGTGTGTCAGTTAGGGTGTGGAAAGTCCC
CAGGCTCCCCAGCAGGCAGAAGTATGCAAAGCATGCATCTCAATTAGTCAGCAACCAGGTGTGGAAAGTC
CCCAGGCTCCCCAGCAGGCAGAAGTATGCAAAGCATGCATCTCAATTAGTCAGCAACCATAGTCCCGCCC
CTAACTCCGCCCATCCCGCCCCTAACTCCGCCCAGTTCCGCCCATTCTCCGCCCCATGGCTGACTAATTT
TTTTTATTTATGCAGAGGCCGAGGCCGCCTCTGCCTCTGAGCTATTCCAGAAGTAGTGAGGAGGCTTTTT
TGGAGGCCTAGGCTTTTGCAAAAAGCTCCCGGGAGCTTGTATATCCATTTTCGGATCTGATCAAGAGACA
GGATGAGGATCGTTTCGCATGATTGAACAAGATGGATTGCACGCAGGTTCTCCGGCCGCTTGGGTGGAGA
GGCTATTCGGCTATGACTGGGCACAACAGACAATCGGCTGCTCTGATGCCGCCGTGTTCCGGCTGTCAGC
GCAGGGGCGCCCGGTTCTTTTTGTCAAGACCGACCTGTCCGGTGCCCTGAATGAACTGCAGGACGAGGCA
GCGCGGCTATCGTGGCTGGCCACGACGGGCGTTCCTTGCGCAGCTGTGCTCGACGTTGTCACTGAAGCGG
GAAGGGACTGGCTGCTATTGGGCGAAGTGCCGGGGCAGGATCTCCTGTCATCTCACCTTGCTCCTGCCGA
GAAAGTATCCATCATGGCTGATGCAATGCGGCGGCTGCATACGCTTGATCCGGCTACCTGCCCATTCGAC
CACCAAGCGAAACATCGCATCGAGCGAGCACGTACTCGGATGGAAGCCGGTCTTGTCGATCAGGATGATC
TGGACGAAGAGCATCAGGGGCTCGCGCCAGCCGAACTGTTCGCCAGGCTCAAGGCGCGCATGCCCGACGG
CGAGGATCTCGTCGTGACCCATGGCGATGCCTGCTTGCCGAATATCATGGTGGAAAATGGCCGCTTTTCT
GGATTCATCGACTGTGGCCGGCTGGGTGTGGCGGACCGCTATCAGGACATAGCGTTGGCTACCCGTGATA
TTGCTGAAGAGCTTGGCGGCGAATGGGCTGACCGCTTCCTCGTGCTTTACGGTATCGCCGCTCCCGATTC
GCAGCGCATCGCCTTCTATCGCCTTCTTGACGAGTTCTTCTGAGCGGGACTCTGGGGTTCGCGAAATGAC
CGACCAAGCGACGCCCAACCTGCCATCACGAGATTTCGATTCCACCGCCGCCTTCTATGAAAGGTTGGGC
TTCGGAATCGTTTTCCGGGACGCCGGCTGGATGATCCTCCAGCGCGGGGATCTCATGCTGGAGTTCTTCG
CCCACCCCAACTTGTTTATTGCAGCTTATAATGGTTACAAATAAAGCAATAGCATCACAAATTTCACAAA
TAAAGCATTTTTTTCACTGCATTCTAGTTGTGGTTTGTCCAAACTCATCAATGTATCTTATCATGTCTGT
ATACCGTCGACCTCTAGCTAGAGCTTGGCGTAATCATGGTCATAGCTGTTTCCTGTGTGAAATTGTTATC
CGCTCACAATTCCACACAACATACGAGCCGGAAGCATAAAGTGTAAAGCCTGGGGTGCCTAATGAGTGAG
CTAACTCACATTAATTGCGTTGCGCTCACTGCCCGCTTTCCAGTCGGGAAACCTGTCGTGCCAGCTGCAT
TAATGAATCGGCCAACGCGCGGGGAGAGGCGGTTTGCGTATTGGGCGCTCTTCCGCTTCCTCGCTCACTG
ACTCGCTGCGCTCGGTCGTTCGGCTGCGGCGAGCGGTATCAGCTCACTCAAAGGCGGTAATACGGTTATC
CACAGAATCAGGGGATAACGCAGGAAAGAACATGTGAGCAAAAGGCCAGCAAAAGGCCAGGAACCGTAAA
AAGGCCGCGTTGCTGGCGTTTTTCCATAGGCTCCGCCCCCCTGACGAGCATCACAAAAATCGACGCTCAA
GTCAGAGGTGGCGAAACCCGACAGGACTATAAAGATACCAGGCGTTTCCCCCTGGAAGCTCCCTCGTGCG
CTCTCCTGTTCCGACCCTGCCGCTTACCGGATACCTGTCCGCCTTTCTCCCTTCGGGAAGCGTGGCGCTT
TCTCATAGCTCACGCTGTAGGTATCTCAGTTCGGTGTAGGTCGTTCGCTCCAAGCTGGGCTGTGTGCACG
AACCCCCCGTTCAGCCCGACCGCTGCGCCTTATCCGGTAACTATCGTCTTGAGTCCAACCCGGTAAGACA
CGACTTATCGCCACTGGCAGCAGCCACTGGTAACAGGATTAGCAGAGCGAGGTATGTAGGCGGTGCTACA
GAGTTCTTGAAGTGGTGGCCTAACTACGGCTACACTAGAAGAACAGTATTTGGTATCTGCGCTCTGCTGA
AGCCAGTTACCTTCGGAAAAAGAGTTGGTAGCTCTTGATCCGGCAAACAAACCACCGCTGGTAGCGGTGG
TTTTTTTGTTTGCAAGCAGCAGATTACGCGCAGAAAAAAAGGATCTCAAGAAGATCCTTTGATCTTTTCT
ACGGGGTCTGACGCTCAGTGGAACGAAAACTCACGTTAAGGGATTTTGGTCATGAGATTATCAAAAAGGA
TCTTCACCTAGATCCTTTTAAATTAAAAATGAAGTTTTAAATCAATCTAAAGTATATATGAGTAAACTTG
GTCTGACAGTTACCAATGCTTAATCAGTGAGGCACCTATCTCAGCGATCTGTCTATTTCGTTCATCCATA
GTTGCCTGACTCCCCGTCGTGTAGATAACTACGATACGGGAGGGCTTACCATCTGGCCCCAGTGCTGCAA
TGATACCGCGAGACCCACGCTCACCGGCTCCAGATTTATCAGCAATAAACCAGCCAGCCGGAAGGGCCGA
GCGCAGAAGTGGTCCTGCAACTTTATCCGCCTCCATCCAGTCTATTAATTGTTGCCGGGAAGCTAGAGTA
AGTAGTTCGCCAGTTAATAGTTTGCGCAACGTTGTTGCCATTGCTACAGGCATCGTGGTGTCACGCTCGT
CGTTTGGTATGGCTTCATTCAGCTCCGGTTCCCAACGATCAAGGCGAGTTACATGATCCCCCATGTTGTG
CAAAAAAGCGGTTAGCTCCTTCGGTCCTCCGATCGTTGTCAGAAGTAAGTTGGCCGCAGTGTTATCACTC
ATGGTTATGGCAGCACTGCATAATTCTCTTACTGTCATGCCATCCGTAAGATGCTTTTCTGTGACTGGTG
AGTACTCAACCAAGTCATTCTGAGAATAGTGTATGCGGCGACCGAGTTGCTCTTGCCCGGCGTCAATACG
GGATAATACCGCGCCACATAGCAGAACTTTAAAAGTGCTCATCATTGGAAAACGTTCTTCGGGGCGAAAA
CTCTCAAGGATCTTACCGCTGTTGAGATCCAGTTCGATGTAACCCACTCGTGCACCCAACTGATCTTCAG
CATCTTTTACTTTCACCAGCGTTTCTGGGTGAGCAAAAACAGGAAGGCAAAATGCCGCAAAAAAGGGAAT
AAGGGCGACACGGAAATGTTGAATACTCATACTCTTCCTTTTTCAATATTATTGAAGCATTTATCAGGGT
TATTGTCTCATGAGCGGATACATATTTGAATGTATTTAGAAAAATAAACAAATAGGGGTTCCGCGCACAT
TTCCCCGAAAAGTGCCACCTGACGTCGA
Features (pLannotate 1.2.2; 21 found; start..end, strand, type, name):
     26..78      -  misc_feature   bom (fragment): basis of mobility region from pBR322
    233..612     +  enhancer       CMV enhancer: human cytomegalovirus immediate early enhancer
    613..816     +  promoter       CMV promoter: human cytomegalovirus (CMV) immediate early promoter
    812..845     +  LTR            5' LTR (truncated) (fragment): truncated 5' long terminal repeat (LTR) from HIV-1
    861..879     +  promoter       T7 promoter: promoter for bacteriophage T7 RNA polymerase
    940..2667    +  CDS            POLG_HCVGL (fragment): Experimental evidence at protein level: Swiss-Prot protein existence level 1. [Protease NS2]: Cysteine protease required for the proteolytic auto-cleavage between the non-structural proteins NS2 and NS3 (By similarity). The N-terminus of NS3 is required for the function of NS2 protease (active region NS2-3) (By similarity). Promotes the initiation of viral particle assembly by mediating the interaction between structural and non-structural proteins (By similarity). From Hepatitis C virus (isolate Glasgow) (HCV).
   2755..2796    +  CDS            V5 tag: epitope tag from simian virus 5
   2852..3076    +  polyA_signal   bGH poly(A) signal: bovine growth hormone polyadenylation signal
   3080..3101    +  promoter       SV40 promoter (fragment): SV40 enhancer and early promoter
   3122..3550    +  rep_origin     f1 ori (sequence partly withheld): f1 bacteriophage origin of replication; arrow indicates direction of (+) strand synthesis
   3564..3893    +  promoter       SV40 promoter: SV40 enhancer and early promoter
   3960..4751    +  CDS            neo: KKA2_KLEPN - Also known as kan, nptII. Experimental evidence at protein level: Swiss-Prot protein existence level 1. Resistance to kanamycin, neomycin, paromomycin, ribostamycin, butirosin and gentamicin B. From Klebsiella pneumoniae.
   4777..4935    +  CDS            ble (fragment): BLE_KLEPN - Experimental evidence at protein level: Swiss-Prot protein existence level 1. Binding protein with a strong affinity to the bleomycin family of antibiotics. Binds to CL990; an antimitotic-antibiotic compound. From Klebsiella pneumoniae.
   4930..5051    +  polyA_signal   SV40 poly(A) signal: SV40 polyadenylation signal
   5124..5140    -  protein_bind   lac operator: The lac repressor binds to the lac operator to inhibit transcription in E. coli. This inhibition can be relieved by adding lactose or isopropyl-β-D-thiogalactopyranoside (IPTG). lac repressor encoded by lacI
   5148..5178    -  promoter       lac promoter: promoter for the E. coli lac operon
   5193..5214    -  protein_bind   CAP binding site: CAP binding activates transcription in the presence of cAMP. E. coli catabolite activator protein
   5227..5319    -  CDS            lacI (fragment): lac repressor; lacI; The lac repressor binds to the lac operator to inhibit transcription in E. coli. This inhibition can be relieved by adding lactose or isopropyl-β-D-thiogalactopyranoside (IPTG).
   5502..6090    -  rep_origin     ori: high-copy-number ColE1/pMB1/pBR322/pUC origin of replication
   6261..7121    -  CDS            AmpR: β-lactamase; bla; confers resistance to ampicillin, carbenicillin, and related antibiotics
   7122..7226    -  promoter       AmpR promoter: bla
