[The description below was written by a language model from this plasmid's Addgene catalogue record and pLannotate feature annotations shown in this document.]
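Description:
UKNP1.16.1 is a mammalian expression plasmid built on the Invitrogen pcDNA3.1 V5-His TOPO backbone, carrying the hepatitis C virus E1E2 envelope glycoprotein region amplified from patient serum and inserted by TOPO cloning. The name follows the United Kingdom Nottingham Panel convention of genotype, patient number and clone number, so this is clone 1 from patient 16, genotype 1. The roughly 1.7 kb insert is detected in the feature tables as a fragment of the HCV polyprotein. The automated annotation text attached to that hit describes NS2 protease, but this simply reflects the polyprotein reference entry, and the catalogue identifies the cloned region as E1E2. Transcription is driven by the human CMV immediate early enhancer and promoter and terminated by the bovine growth hormone polyadenylation signal. A T7 promoter upstream of the insert serves as a sequencing primer site and could support in vitro transcription. A V5 epitope tag lies downstream of the insert, but the record does not state whether it is in frame with the glycoproteins or separated from them by a stop codon.

In bacteria the plasmid replicates at high copy from a ColE1/pUC-type origin and is selected with ampicillin through the β-lactamase gene. An f1 origin is also present. An SV40 early promoter drives a neomycin phosphotransferase cassette with an SV40 polyadenylation signal, allowing selection of stably transfected mammalian cells. The depositor and sequencing-derived records are nearly identical in length and share the same feature layout. The short HIV-1 LTR, ble, lacI and lac promoter hits appear to be backbone remnants or incidental matches. The plasmid belongs to a diverse panel of patient-derived HCV glycoproteins intended for vaccine research and for assessing sensitivity or resistance to neutralising monoclonal antibodies.
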