Addgene plasmid #98186: UKNP1.16.1
Purpose: Expression of HCV E1E2 genes cloned from patient serum. United Kingdom Nottingham Panel x.xx.xx (genotype.patient number.clone number)
Depositing lab: Jonathan Ball. Depositing organization: University of Nottingham. Publication: A Diverse Panel of Hepatitis C Virus Glycoproteins for Use in Vaccine Research Reveals Extremes of Monoclonal Antibody Neutralization Resistance. Urbanowicz RA, McClure CP, Brown RJ, Tsoleridis T, Persson MA, Krey T, Irving WL, Ball JK, Tarr AW. J Virol. 2015 Dec 23;90(7):3288-301. doi: 10.1128/JVI.02700-15. PubMed 26699643.
Backbone
  Vector backbone: pcDNA3.1_V5-His_Topo
  Backbone manufacturer: Invitrogen
  Vector type: Mammalian Expression
Growth in bacteria
  Bacterial resistance: Ampicillin, 100 μg/mL
  Growth temperature: 37°C
  Growth strain: DH5alpha
  Copy number: High Copy
Gene/Insert
  Gene/Insert name: HCV E1E2 (alt name: UKNP1.16.1)
  Species: Hepatitis C virus
  Insert size (bp): 1734
  GenBank ID: KU285190.1
  Cloning method: TOPO Cloning
  Sequencing primers: 5′ T7F; 3′ bGHR
Terms and licenses: Academic/Nonprofit Terms; Industry Terms: Not Available to Industry
How to cite: UKNP1.16.1 was a gift from Jonathan Ball (Addgene plasmid # 98186 ; http://n2t.net/addgene:98186 ; RRID:Addgene_98186)
